Addgene plasmid #158298: pLKO_HSV.AU1.NWS_NGFR
Purpose: Protein Barcode (Pro-Code) for vector/cell tracking. Contains U6 trRNA cassette for sgRNA cloning. Enables phenotypic CRISPR screens at a single cell resolution (using cytometry).
Depositing lab: Brian Brown. Depositing organization: Icahn School of Medicine at Mount Sinai. Publication: Protein Barcodes Enable High-Dimensional Single-Cell CRISPR Screens. Wroblewska A, Dhainaut M, Ben-Zvi B, Rose SA, Park ES, Amir ED, Bektesevic A, Baccarini A, Merad M, Rahman AH, Brown BD. Cell. 2018 Nov 1;175(4):1141-1155.e16. doi: 10.1016/j.cell.2018.09.022. Epub 2018 Oct 18. PubMed 30343902.
Backbone
  Vector backbone: pLKO
  Backbone size w/o insert (bp): 9000
  Vector type: Lentiviral, CRISPR
Growth in bacteria
  Bacterial resistance: Ampicillin, 100 μg/mL
  Growth temperature: 37°C
  Growth strain: NEB Stable
  Copy number: High Copy
Gene/Insert
  Gene/Insert name: Pro-Code Tagged human dNGFR
  Species: H. sapiens (human)
  Insert size (bp): 1000
  Mutation: Truncation of the signaling domain
  Entrez Gene: NGFR (a.k.a. CD271, Gp80-LNGFR, TNFRSF16, p75(NTR), p75NTR)
  Promoter: EF1a
  Tag / fusion protein: HSV.AU1.NWS (N terminal on insert)
  Cloning method: Restriction Enzyme; 5′ cloning site Unknown (unknown if destroyed)
  Sequencing primers: 5′ cctttttgagtttggatcttggttcat
Terms and licenses: Academic/Nonprofit Terms; Industry Terms: Not Available to Industry
How to cite: pLKO_HSV.AU1.NWS_NGFR was a gift from Brian Brown (Addgene plasmid # 158298 ; http://n2t.net/addgene:158298 ; RRID:Addgene_158298)
