[The description below was written by a language model from this plasmid's Addgene catalogue record and pLannotate feature annotations shown in this document.]
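Description:
pLKO_HSV.AU1.NWS_NGFR is a lentiviral CRISPR vector on the pLKO backbone that pairs a guide RNA expression cassette with a protein barcode ("Pro-Code") for tracking transduced cells. It is propagated in E. coli through a high-copy ColE1/pUC-type origin with ampicillin selection (AmpR), and the backbone also carries an f1 origin, an SV40 origin and SV40 polyadenylation signal, and remnants of a lac/lacZα cloning region flanked by T3 and T7 promoters. The viral portion has a third-generation layout. An RSV promoter drives a truncated HIV-1 5' LTR, followed by the Ψ packaging signal with a gag fragment, the RRE for Rev-dependent export of the genomic RNA, a cPPT/CTS, a WPRE to boost transcript expression, and a truncated 3' LTR. The record lists no mammalian drug-resistance marker.

Between the LTRs sit two expression units. A human U6 (Pol III) promoter lies upstream of the S. pyogenes Cas9 gRNA scaffold, forming the cassette into which an sgRNA spacer is cloned. No Cas9 is annotated, so it would have to be supplied separately. Downstream, the EF-1α promoter drives human NGFR truncated to remove its signaling domain (dNGFR), an inert cell-surface scaffold carrying an N-terminal combination of the HSV, AU1 and NWS epitope tags. The tags themselves are not annotated individually in the feature table. This particular epitope combination serves as the barcode: antibody staining of the tags identifies which vector, and therefore which sgRNA, a cell received. Pools of such vectors with different epitope combinations allow phenotypic CRISPR screens to be read out at single-cell resolution by cytometry.
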