Features (pLannotate 1.2.2; 29 found; start..end, strand, type, name):
    540..1128    +  rep_origin     ori: high-copy-number ColE1/pMB1/pBR322/pUC origin of replication
   1311..1403    +  CDS            lacI (fragment): lac repressor; lacI; The lac repressor binds to the lac operator to inhibit transcription in E. coli. This inhibition can be relieved by adding lactose or isopropyl-β-D-thiogalactopyranoside (IPTG).
   1416..1437    +  protein_bind   CAP binding site: CAP binding activates transcription in the presence of cAMP. E. coli catabolite activator protein
   1452..1482    +  promoter       lac promoter: promoter for the E. coli lac operon
   1490..1506    +  protein_bind   lac operator: The lac repressor binds to the lac operator to inhibit transcription in E. coli. This inhibition can be relieved by adding lactose or isopropyl-β-D-thiogalactopyranoside (IPTG). lac repressor encoded by lacI
   1551..1569    +  promoter       T3 promoter: promoter for bacteriophage T3 RNA polymerase
   1597..1823    +  promoter       RSV promoter: Rous sarcoma virus enhancer/promoter
   1824..2004    +  LTR            5' LTR (truncated): truncated 5' long terminal repeat (LTR) from HIV-1
   2051..2176    +  misc_feature   HIV-1 Ψ: packaging signal of human immunodeficiency virus type 1
   2160..2523    +  CDS            HIV-1 gag (fragment): gag protein from human immunodeficiency virus 1; gag
   2669..2902    +  misc_feature   RRE: The Rev response element (RRE) of HIV-1 allows for Rev-dependent mRNA export from the nucleus to the cytoplasm.
   3279..3379    +  CDS            Rev (fragment): human immunodeficiency virus 1 (HIV-1) Rev protein; rev; enhances nuclear export of unspliced and incompletely spliced viral mRNAs
   3429..3669    +  promoter       U6 promoter: RNA polymerase III promoter for human U6 snRNA
   3696..3771    +  misc_RNA       gRNA scaffold: guide RNA scaffold for the Streptococcus pyogenes CRISPR/Cas9 system
   3819..3936    +  misc_feature   cPPT/CTS: central polypurine tract and central termination sequence of HIV-1
   4003..4069    +  CDS            small t antigen (fragment): SV40 (simian virus 40) small t antigen
   4076..5254    +  promoter       EF-1α promoter: strong constitutive promoter for human elongation factor EF-1α
   5271..5296    +  misc_feature   MCS (fragment): multiple cloning site
   5309..6250    +  CDS            NGFR (fragment): TNR16_HUMAN - Also known as TNFRSF16. Experimental evidence at protein level: Swiss-Prot protein existence level 1. Low affinity receptor which can bind to NGF, BDNF, NTF3, and NTF4. Forms a heterodimeric receptor with SORCS2 that binds the precursor forms of NGF, BDNF and NTF3 with high affinity, and has much lower affinity for mature NGF and BDNF (PubMed:24908487). Plays an important role in differentiation and survival of specific neuronal populations during development (By similarity). Can mediate cell survival as well as cell death of neural cells. Plays a role in the inactivation of RHOA
   6281..6869    +  misc_feature   WPRE: woodchuck hepatitis virus posttranscriptional regulatory element
   6874..7011    +  CDS            nef (fragment): NEF_HV1LA - Experimental evidence at protein level: Swiss-Prot protein existence level 1. Extracellular Nef protein targets CD4(+) T-lymphocytes for apoptosis by interacting with CXCR4 surface receptors. From Human immunodeficiency virus type 1 group M subtype B (isolate Lai) (HIV-1).
   6997..7177    +  LTR            5' LTR (truncated): truncated 5' long terminal repeat (LTR) from HIV-1
   7249..7370    +  polyA_signal   SV40 poly(A) signal: SV40 polyadenylation signal
   7410..7545    +  rep_origin     SV40 ori: SV40 origin of replication
   7566..7584    -  promoter       T7 promoter: promoter for bacteriophage T7 RNA polymerase
   7592..7747    +  CDS            lacZα (fragment): LacZα fragment of β-galactosidase; lacZ fragment
   7752..8180    +  rep_origin     f1 ori (sequence partly withheld): f1 bacteriophage origin of replication; arrow indicates direction of (+) strand synthesis
   8233..8337    +  promoter       AmpR promoter: bla
   8338..369     +  CDS            AmpR (across the origin): β-lactamase; bla; confers resistance to ampicillin, carbenicillin, and related antibiotics
>Addgene plasmid #158298 | pLKO_HSV.AU1.NWS_NGFR | addgene full sequence | sequence record 329602 | Addgene NGS Result
CCGGAGCTGAATGAAGCCATACCAAACGACGAGCGTGACACCACGATGCCTGTAGCAATGGCAACAACGT
TGCGCAAACTATTAACTGGCGAACTACTTACTCTAGCTTCCCGGCAACAATTAATAGACTGGATGGAGGC
GGATAAAGTTGCAGGACCACTTCTGCGCTCGGCCCTTCCGGCTGGCTGGTTTATTGCTGATAAATCTGGA
GCCGGTGAGCGTGGGTCTCGCGGTATCATTGCAGCACTGGGGCCAGATGGTAAGCCCTCCCGTATCGTAG
TTATCTACACGACGGGGAGTCAGGCAACTATGGATGAACGAAATAGACAGATCGCTGAGATAGGTGCCTC
ACTGATTAAGCATTGGTAACTGTCAGACCAAGTTTACTCATATATACTTTAGATTGATTTAAAACTTCAT
TTTTAATTTAAAAGGATCTAGGTGAAGATCCTTTTTGATAATCTCATGACCAAAATCCCTTAACGTGAGT
TTTCGTTCCACTGAGCGTCAGACCCCGTAGAAAAGATCAAAGGATCTTCTTGAGATCCTTTTTTTCTGCG
CGTAATCTGCTGCTTGCAAACAAAAAAACCACCGCTACCAGCGGTGGTTTGTTTGCCGGATCAAGAGCTA
CCAACTCTTTTTCCGAAGGTAACTGGCTTCAGCAGAGCGCAGATACCAAATACTGTTCTTCTAGTGTAGC
CGTAGTTAGGCCACCACTTCAAGAACTCTGTAGCACCGCCTACATACCTCGCTCTGCTAATCCTGTTACC
AGTGGCTGCTGCCAGTGGCGATAAGTCGTGTCTTACCGGGTTGGACTCAAGACGATAGTTACCGGATAAG
GCGCAGCGGTCGGGCTGAACGGGGGGTTCGTGCACACAGCCCAGCTTGGAGCGAACGACCTACACCGAAC
TGAGATACCTACAGCGTGAGCTATGAGAAAGCGCCACGCTTCCCGAAGGGAGAAAGGCGGACAGGTATCC
GGTAAGCGGCAGGGTCGGAACAGGAGAGCGCACGAGGGAGCTTCCAGGGGGAAACGCCTGGTATCTTTAT
AGTCCTGTCGGGTTTCGCCACCTCTGACTTGAGCGTCGATTTTTGTGATGCTCGTCAGGGGGGCGGAGCC
TATGGAAAAACGCCAGCAACGCGGCCTTTTTACGGTTCCTGGCCTTTTGCTGGCCTTTTGCTCACATGTT
CTTTCCTGCGTTATCCCCTGATTCTGTGGATAACCGTATTACCGCCTTTGAGTGAGCTGATACCGCTCGC
CGCAGCCGAACGACCGAGCGCAGCGAGTCAGTGAGCGAGGAAGCGGAAGAGCGCCCAATACGCAAACCGC
CTCTCCCCGCGCGTTGGCCGATTCATTAATGCAGCTGGCACGACAGGTTTCCCGACTGGAAAGCGGGCAG
TGAGCGCAACGCAATTAATGTGAGTTAGCTCACTCATTAGGCACCCCAGGCTTTACACTTTATGCTTCCG
GCTCGTATGTTGTGTGGAATTGTGAGCGGATAACAATTTCACACAGGAAACAGCTATGACCATGATTACG
CCAAGCGCGCAATTAACCCTCACTAAAGGGAACAAAAGCTGGAGCTGCAAGCTTAATGTAGTCTTATGCA
ATACTCTTGTAGTCTTGCAACATGGTAACGATGAGTTAGCAACATGCCTTACAAGGAGAGAAAAAGCACC
GTGCATGGCGATTGGTGGAAGTAAGGTGGTACGATCGTGCCTTATTAGGAAGGCAACAGACGGGTCTGAC
ATGGATTGGACGAACCACTGAATTGCCGCATTGCAGAGATATTGTATTTAAGTGCCTAGCTCGATACATA
AACGGGTCTCTCTGGTTAGACCAGATCTGAGCCTGGGAGCTCTCTGGCTAACTAGGGAACCCACTGCTTA
AGCCTCAATAAAGCTTGCCTTGAGTGCTTCAAGTAGTGTGTGCCCGTCTGTTGTGTGACTCTGGTAACTA
GAGATCCCTCAGACCCTTTTAGTCAGTGTGGAAAATCTCTAGCAGTGGCGCCCGAACAGGGACTTGAAAG
CGAAAGGGAAACCAGAGGAGCTCTCTCGACGCAGGACTCGGCTTGCTGAAGCGCGCACGGCAAGAGGCGA
GGGGCGGCGACTGGTGAGTACGCCAAAAATTTTGACTAGCGGAGGCTAGAAGGAGAGAGATGGGTGCGAG
AGCGTCAGTATTAAGCGGGGGAGAATTAGATCGCGATGGGAAAAAATTCGGTTAAGGCCAGGGGGAAAGA
AAAAATATAAATTAAAACATATAGTATGGGCAAGCAGGGAGCTAGAACGATTCGCAGTTAATCCTGGCCT
GTTAGAAACATCAGAAGGCTGTAGACAAATACTGGGACAGCTACAACCATCCCTTCAGACAGGATCAGAA
GAACTTAGATCATTATATAATACAGTAGCAACCCTCTATTGTGTGCATCAAAGGATAGAGATAAAAGACA
CCAAGGAAGCTTTAGACAAGATAGAGGAAGAGCAAAACAAAAGTAAGACCACCGCACAGCAAGCGGCCGC
TGATCTTCAGACCTGGAGGAGGAGATATGAGGGACAATTGGAGAAGTGAATTATATAAATATAAAGTAGT
AAAAATTGAACCATTAGGAGTAGCACCCACCAAGGCAAAGAGAAGAGTGGTGCAGAGAGAAAAAAGAGCA
GTGGGAATAGGAGCTTTGTTCCTTGGGTTCTTGGGAGCAGCAGGAAGCACTATGGGCGCAGCGTCAATGA
CGCTGACGGTACAGGCCAGACAATTATTGTCTGGTATAGTGCAGCAGCAGAACAATTTGCTGAGGGCTAT
TGAGGCGCAACAGCATCTGTTGCAACTCACAGTCTGGGGCATCAAGCAGCTCCAGGCAAGAATCCTGGCT
GTGGAAAGATACCTAAAGGATCAACAGCTCCTGGGGATTTGGGGTTGCTCTGGAAAACTCATTTGCACCA
CTGCTGTGCCTTGGAATGCTAGTTGGAGTAATAAATCTCTGGAACAGATTTGGAATCACACGACCTGGAT
GGAGTGGGACAGAGAAATTAACAATTACACAAGCTTAATACACTCCTTAATTGAAGAATCGCAAAACCAG
CAAGAAAAGAATGAACAAGAATTATTGGAATTAGATAAATGGGCAAGTTTGTGGAATTGGTTTAACATAA
CAAATTGGCTGTGGTATATAAAATTATTCATAATGATAGTAGGAGGCTTGGTAGGTTTAAGAATAGTTTT
TGCTGTACTTTCTATAGTGAATAGAGTTAGGCAGGGATATTCACCATTATCGTTTCAGACCCACCTCCCA
ACCCCGAGGGGACCCGACAGGCCCGAAGGAATAGAAGAAGAAGGTGGAGAGAGAGACAGAGACAGATCCA
TTCGATTAGTGAACGGATCTCGACGGTATCGATCACGAGACTAGTATCGAGCGGCCGCCCCCTTCACCGA
GGGCCTATTTCCCATGATTCCTTCATATTTGCATATACGATACAAGGCTGTTAGAGAGATAATTGGAATT
AATTTGACTGTAAACACAAAGATATTAGTACAAAATACGTGACGTAGAAAGTAATAATTTCTTGGGTAGT
TTGCAGTTTTAAAATTATGTTTTAAAATGGACTATCATATGCTTACCGTAACTTGAAAGTATTTCGATTT
CTTGGCTTTATATATCTTGTGGAAAGGACGAAACACCGGGTCTTCGAGAAGACCTGTTTTAGAGCTAGAA
ATAGCAAGTTAAAATAAGGCTAGTCCGTTATCAACTTGAAAAAGTGGCACCGAGTCGGTGCTTTTTTTAA
TTCTCGACCTCGAGACAAATGGCAGTATTCATCCACAATTTTAAAAGAAAAGGGGGGATTGGGGGGTACA
GTGCAGGGGAAAGAATAGTAGACATAATAGCAACAGACATACAAACTAAAGAATTACAAAAACAAATTAC
AAAAATTCAAAATTTTCGGGTTTATTACAGGGACAGCAGAGATCCACTTTGGCCGCGGCTCGAGGCGATA
AGCTTTGCAAAGATGGATAAAGTTTTAAACAGAGAGGAATCTTTGCAGCTAATGGACCTTCTAGGTCTTG
AAAGGAGTGGGAATTGGCTCCGGTGCCCGTCAGTGGGCAGAGCGCACATCGCCCACAGTCCCCGAGAAGT
TGGGGGGAGGGGTCGGCAATTGAACCGGTGCCTAGAGAAGGTGGCGCGGGGTAAACTGGGAAAGTGATGT
CGTGTACTGGCTCCGCCTTTTTCCCGAGGGTGGGGGAGAACCGTATATAAGTGCAGTAGTCGCCGTGAAC
GTTCTTTTTCGCAACGGGTTTGCCGCCAGAACACAGGTAAGTGCCGTGTGTGGTTCCCGCGGGCCTGGCC
TCTTTACGGGTTATGGCCCTTGCGTGCCTTGAATTACTTCCACCTGGCTGCAGTACGTGATTCTTGATCC
CGAGCTTCGGGTTGGAAGTGGGTGGGAGAGTTCGAGGCCTTGCGCTTAAGGAGCCCCTTCGCCTCGTGCT
TGAGTTGAGGCCTGGCCTGGGCGCTGGGGCCGCCGCGTGCGAATCTGGTGGCACCTTCGCGCCTGTCTCG
CTGCTTTCGATAAGTCTCTAGCCATTTAAAATTTTTGATGACCTGCTGCGACGCTTTTTTTCTGGCAAGA
TAGTCTTGTAAATGCGGGCCAAGATCTGCACACTGGTATTTCGGTTTTTGGGGCCGCGGGCGGCGACGGG
GCCCGTGCGTCCCAGCGCACATGTTCGGCGAGGCGGGGCCTGCGAGCGCGGCCACCGAGAATCGGACGGG
GGTAGTCTCAAGCTGGCCGGCCTGCTCTGGTGCCTGGCCTCGCGCCGCCGTGTATCGCCCCGCCCTGGGC
GGCAAGGCTGGCCCGGTCGGCACCAGTTGCGTGAGCGGAAAGATGGCCGCTTCCCGGCCCTGCTGCAGGG
AGCTCAAAATGGAGGACGCGGCGCTCGGGAGAGCGGGCGGGTGAGTCACCCACACAAAGGAAAAGGGCCT
TTCCGTCCTCAGCCGTCGCTTCATGTGACTCCACGGAGTACCGGGCGCCGTCCAGGCACCTCGATTAGTT
CTCGAGCTTTTGGAGTACGTCGTCTTTAGGTTGGGGGGAGGGGTTTTATGCGATGGAGTTTCCCCACACT
GAGTGGGTGGAGACTGAAGTTAGGCCAGCTTGGCACTTGATGTAATTCTCCTTGGAATTTGCCCTTTTTG
AGTTTGGATCTTGGTTCATTCTCAAGCCTCAGACAGTGGTTCAAAGTTTTTTTCTTCCATTTCAGGTGTC
GTGAGGAATTCTGCAGTCGATCGACGGTACCGCGGGCCCGGGATCCACGGTCGCCACCATGGGGGCAGGT
GCCACCGGCCGCGCCATGGACGGGCCGCGCCTGCTGCTGTTGCTGCTTCTGGGGGTGTCCCTTGGAGGTG
CCAAGGAGGCATGCCAGCCCGAGCTGGCCCCCGAGGACCCCGAGGACGGAGGAGGCGGGGGAGGGGACAC
CTATCGGTACATTGGAGGAGGCGGGGGAGGGAACTGGTCCCACCCCCAATTCGAGAAACCCACAGGCCTG
TACACACACAGCGGTGAGTGCTGCAAAGCCTGCAACCTGGGCGAGGGTGTGGCCCAGCCTTGTGGAGCCA
ACCAGACCGTGTGTGAGCCCTGCCTGGACAGCGTGACGTTCTCCGACGTGGTGAGCGCGACCGAGCCGTG
CAAGCCGTGCACCGAGTGCGTGGGGCTCCAGAGCATGTCGGCGCCGTGCGTGGAGGCCGACGACGCCGTG
TGCCGCTGCGCCTACGGCTACTACCAGGATGAGACGACTGGGCGCTGCGAGGCGTGCCGCGTGTGCGAGG
CGGGCTCGGGCCTCGTGTTCTCCTGCCAGGACAAGCAGAACACCGTGTGCGAGGAGTGCCCCGACGGCAC
GTATTCCGACGAGGCCAACCACGTGGACCCGTGCCTGCCCTGCACCGTGTGCGAGGACACCGAGCGCCAG
CTCCGCGAGTGCACACGCTGGGCCGACGCCGAGTGCGAGGAGATCCCTGGCCGTTGGATTACACGGTCCA
CACCCCCAGAGGGCTCGGACAGCACAGCCCCCAGCACCCAGGAGCCTGAGGCACCTCCAGAACAAGACCT
CATAGCCAGCACGGTGGCAGGTGTGGTGACCACAGTGATGGGCAGCTCCCAGCCCGTGGTGACCCGAGGC
ACCACCGACAACCTCATCCCTGTCTATTGCTCCATCCTGGCTGCTGTGGTTGTGGGCCTTGTGGCCTACA
TAGCCTTCAAGAGGTGGAACAGGGGTATCCTCTAGAGCGGCCGCGTCGACAATCAACCTCTGGATTACAA
AATTTGTGAAAGATTGACTGGTATTCTTAACTATGTTGCTCCTTTTACGCTATGTGGATACGCTGCTTTA
ATGCCTTTGTATCATGCTATTGCTTCCCGTATGGCTTTCATTTTCTCCTCCTTGTATAAATCCTGGTTGC
TGTCTCTTTATGAGGAGTTGTGGCCCGTTGTCAGGCAACGTGGCGTGGTGTGCACTGTGTTTGCTGACGC
AACCCCCACTGGTTGGGGCATTGCCACCACCTGTCAGCTCCTTTCCGGGACTTTCGCTTTCCCCCTCCCT
ATTGCCACGGCGGAACTCATCGCCGCCTGCCTTGCCCGCTGCTGGACAGGGGCTCGGCTGTTGGGCACTG
ACAATTCCGTGGTGTTGTCGGGGAAGCTGACGTCCTTTCCATGGCTGCTCGCCTGTGTTGCCACCTGGAT
TCTGCGCGGGACGTCCTTCTGCTACGTCCCTTCGGCCCTCAATCCAGCGGACCTTCCTTCCCGCGGCCTG
CTGCCGGCTCTGCGGCCTCTTCCGCATCTTCGCCTTCGCCCTCAGACGAGTCGGATCTCCCTTTGGGCCG
CCTCCCCGCCTGGGTACCTTTAAGACCAATGACTTACAAGGCAGCTGTAGATCTTAGCCACTTTTTAAAA
GAAAAGGGGGGACTGGAAGGGCTAATTCACTCCCAACGAAGATAAGATCTGCTTTTTGCTTGTACTGGGT
CTCTCTGGTTAGACCAGATCTGAGCCTGGGAGCTCTCTGGCTAACTAGGGAACCCACTGCTTAAGCCTCA
ATAAAGCTTGCCTTGAGTGCTTCAAGTAGTGTGTGCCCGTCTGTTGTGTGACTCTGGTAACTAGAGATCC
CTCAGACCCTTTTAGTCAGTGTGGAAAATCTCTAGCAGTAGTAGTTCATGTCATCTTATTATTCAGTATT
TATAACTTGCAAAGAAATGAATATCAGAGAGTGAGAGGAACTTGTTTATTGCAGCTTATAATGGTTACAA
ATAAAGCAATAGCATCACAAATTTCACAAATAAAGCATTTTTTTCACTGCATTCTAGTTGTGGTTTGTCC
AAACTCATCAATGTATCTTATCATGTCTGGCTCTAGCTATCCCGCCCCTAACTCCGCCCATCCCGCCCCT
AACTCCGCCCAGTTCCGCCCATTCTCCGCCCCATGGCTGACTAATTTTTTTTATTTATGCAGAGGCCGAG
GCCGCCTCGGCCTCTGAGCTATTCCAGAAGTAGTGAGGAGGCTTTTTTGGAGGCCTAGGGACGTACCCAA
TTCGCCCTATAGTGAGTCGTATTACGCGCGCTCACTGGCCGTCGTTTTACAACGTCGTGACTGGGAAAAC
CCTGGCGTTACCCAACTTAATCGCCTTGCAGCACATCCCCCTTTCGCCAGCTGGCGTAATAGCGAAGAGG
CCCGCACCGATCGCCCTTCCCAACAGTTGCGCAGCCTGAATGGCGAATGGG
[124 nt withheld, positions 7752-7875]
C
[91 nt withheld, positions 7877-7967]
A
[49 nt withheld, positions 7969-8017]
CCTTTGACGTTGGAGTCCACGTTCTTT
[37 nt withheld, positions 8045-8081]
ACCCTATCTCGGTCTATTCTTTTGATTTATAAGGGATTTTGCCGATTTCGGCCTATTGGTTAAAAAATGA
GCTGATTTAACAAAAATTTAACGCGAATTTTAACAAAATATTAACGCTTACAATTTAGGTGGCACTTTTC
GGGGAAATGTGCGCGGAACCCCTATTTGTTTATTTTTCTAAATACATTCAAATATGTATCCGCTCATGAG
ACAATAACCCTGATAAATGCTTCAATAATATTGAAAAAGGAAGAGTATGAGTATTCAACATTTCCGTGTC
GCCCTTATTCCCTTTTTTGCGGCATTTTGCCTTCCTGTTTTTGCTCACCCAGAAACGCTGGTGAAAGTAA
AAGATGCTGAAGATCAGTTGGGTGCACGAGTGGGTTACATCGAACTGGATCTCAACAGCGGTAAGATCCT
TGAGAGTTTTCGCCCCGAAGAACGTTTTCCAATGATGAGCACTTTTAAAGTTCTGCTATGTGGCGCGGTA
TTATCCCGTATTGACGCCGGGCAAGAGCAACTCGGTCGCCGCATACACTATTCTCAGAATGACTTGGTTG
AGTACTCACCAGTCACAGAAAAGCATCTTACGGATGGCATGACAGTAAGAGAATTATGCAGTGCTGCCAT
AACCATGAGTGATAACACTGCGGCCAACTTACTTCTGACAACGATCGGAGGACCGAAGGAGCTAACCGCT
TTTTTGCACAACATGGGGGATCATGTAACTCGCCTTGATCGTTGGGAA
