>Addgene plasmid #158298 | pLKO_HSV.AU1.NWS_NGFR | depositor partial sequence | sequence record 305465 | Tagged NGFR
ATGGGGGCAGGTGCCACCGGCCGCGCCATGGACGGGCCGCGCCTGCTGCTGTTGCTGCTTCTGGGGGTGT
CCCTTGGAGGTGCCAAGGAGGCATGCCAGCCCGAGCTGGCCCCCGAGGACCCCGAGGACGGAGGAGGCGG
GGGAGGGGACACCTATCGGTACATTGGAGGAGGCGGGGGAGGGAACTGGTCCCACCCCCAATTCGAGAAA
CCCACAGGCCTGTACACACACAGCGGTGAGTGCTGCAAAGCCTGCAACCTGGGCGAGGGTGTGGCCCAGC
CTTGTGGAGCCAACCAGACCGTGTGTGAGCCCTGCCTGGACAGCGTGACGTTCTCCGACGTGGTGAGCGC
GACCGAGCCGTGCAAGCCGTGCACCGAGTGCGTGGGGCTCCAGAGCATGTCGGCGCCGTGCGTGGAGGCC
GACGACGCCGTGTGCCGCTGCGCCTACGGCTACTACCAGGATGAGACGACTGGGCGCTGCGAGGCGTGCC
GCGTGTGCGAGGCGGGCTCGGGCCTCGTGTTCTCCTGCCAGGACAAGCAGAACACCGTGTGCGAGGAGTG
CCCCGACGGCACGTATTCCGACGAGGCCAACCACGTGGACCCGTGCCTGCCCTGCACCGTGTGCGAGGAC
ACCGAGCGCCAGCTCCGCGAGTGCACACGCTGGGCCGACGCCGAGTGCGAGGAGATCCCTGGCCGTTGGA
TTACACGGTCCACACCCCCAGAGGGCTCGGACAGCACAGCCCCCAGCACCCAGGAGCCTGAGGCACCTCC
AGAACAAGACCTCATAGCCAGCACGGTGGCAGGTGTGGTGACCACAGTGATGGGCAGCTCCCAGCCCGTG
GTGACCCGAGGCACCACCGACAACCTCATCCCTGTCTATTGCTCCATCCTGGCTGCTGTGGTTGTGGGCC
TTGTGGCCTACATAGCCTTCAAGAGGTGGAACAGGGGTATCCTCTAG
